Addgene plasmid #106415: pDC183
Purpose: Co-expresses trans SNARE complex with pQZ210 in E. coli
Depositing lab: Axel Brunger. Depositing organization: Stanford University. Publication: The primed SNARE-complexin-synaptotagmin complex for neuronal exocytosis. Zhou Q, Zhou P, Wang AL, Wu D, Zhao M, Sudhof TC, Brunger AT. Nature. 2017 Aug 24;548(7668):420-425. doi: 10.1038/nature23484. Epub 2017 Aug 16. PubMed 28813412.
Backbone
  Vector backbone: pETDuet-1
  Backbone manufacturer: Novagen
  Vector type: Bacterial Expression
Growth in bacteria
  Bacterial resistance: Ampicillin, 100 μg/mL
  Growth temperature: 37°C
  Growth strain: DH5alpha
  Copy number: High Copy
Gene/Insert 1
  Gene/Insert name: SNAP25 fragment 141-204 (alt name: SNAP25)
  Species: R. norvegicus (rat), Synthetic
  Mutation: Fragment 141-204, Codon optimization
  Entrez Gene: Snap25 (a.k.a. SNAP-25B, SNAP-25a)
  Promoter: T7
  Cloning method: Gibson Cloning
  Sequencing primers: 5′ pET Upstream Primer #69214-3; 3′ DuetDOWN1 Primer #71179-3
Gene/Insert 2
  Gene/Insert name: SNAP25 Fragment 7-83 (alt name: SNAP25)
  Species: R. norvegicus (rat), Synthetic
  Mutation: Fragment 7-83, Codon optimization
  GenBank ID: P60880
  Entrez Gene: Snap25 (a.k.a. SNAP-25B, SNAP-25a)
  Promoter: T7
  Cloning method: Gibson Cloning
  Sequencing primers: 5′ DuetUP2 Primer #71180-3; 3′ T7 Terminator Primer #69337-3
Terms and licenses: Academic/Nonprofit Terms; Industry Terms: Not Available to Industry
How to cite: pDC183 was a gift from Axel Brunger (Addgene plasmid # 106415 ; http://n2t.net/addgene:106415 ; RRID:Addgene_106415)
