[The description below was written by a language model from this plasmid's Addgene catalogue record and pLannotate feature annotations shown in this document.]
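Description:
pDC183 is a bacterial expression plasmid built on the Novagen pETDuet-1 backbone, a two-cassette vector designed to co-express two proteins in E. coli. It is selected with ampicillin through the AmpR β-lactamase gene and replicates from a ColE1/pBR322-type origin. The feature table also shows the bom site and the rop gene, even though the catalogue lists the plasmid as high copy. An f1 origin is present, and short tetracycline-resistance fragments appear to be non-functional backbone remnants. The plasmid carries its own lacI gene with its promoter, which supplies the repressor that controls both expression cassettes.

The payload consists of two codon-optimized synthetic fragments of rat SNAP25, each inserted by Gibson cloning. Residues 141–204 sit in the first cassette and residues 7–83 in the second, which corresponds to the two SNARE-motif regions of this t-SNARE. The annotation tool matched both to the bovine orthologue, but the catalogue gives rat as the species. Each fragment lies downstream of its own T7 promoter and lac operator, so transcription requires T7 RNA polymerase and can be induced with IPTG. A T7 gene 10 ribosome binding site is annotated ahead of the first open reading frame, and a single T7 terminator follows the second cassette. A partial S-Tag annotation lies downstream of the second fragment, but the record does not say whether it is translated as a fusion, and no affinity tag is listed for either insert.

According to the record, pDC183 is used together with a companion plasmid, pQZ210, to co-express a trans SNARE complex in E. coli. This was done in work on the primed SNARE–complexin–synaptotagmin complex in neuronal exocytosis. The contents of pQZ210 are not described here.
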