Features (pLannotate 1.2.2; 22 found; start..end, strand, type, name):
     10..34      +  protein_bind   lac operator: The lac repressor binds to the lac operator to inhibit transcription in E. coli. This inhibition can be relieved by adding lactose or isopropyl-β-D-thiogalactopyranoside (IPTG). lac repressor encoded by lacI
     49..71      +  RBS            RBS: efficient ribosome binding site from bacteriophage T7 gene 10 (Olins and Rangwala, 1989)
     60..272     +  CDS            SNAP25 (fragment): SNP25_BOVIN - Experimental evidence at protein level: Swiss-Prot protein existence level 1. t-SNARE involved in the molecular regulation of neurotransmitter release. May play an important role in the synaptic function of specific neuronal systems. Associates with proteins involved in vesicle docking and membrane fusion. Regulates plasma membrane recycling through its interaction with CENPF. Modulates the gating characteristics of the delayed rectifier voltage-dependent potassium channel KCNB1 in pancreatic beta cells (By similarity). From Bos taurus (Bovine).
    353..371     +  promoter       T7 promoter: promoter for bacteriophage T7 RNA polymerase
    372..396     +  protein_bind   lac operator: The lac repressor binds to the lac operator to inhibit transcription in E. coli. This inhibition can be relieved by adding lactose or isopropyl-β-D-thiogalactopyranoside (IPTG). lac repressor encoded by lacI
    430..669     +  CDS            SNAP25 (fragment): SNP25_BOVIN - Experimental evidence at protein level: Swiss-Prot protein existence level 1. t-SNARE involved in the molecular regulation of neurotransmitter release. May play an important role in the synaptic function of specific neuronal systems. Associates with proteins involved in vesicle docking and membrane fusion. Regulates plasma membrane recycling through its interaction with CENPF. Modulates the gating characteristics of the delayed rectifier voltage-dependent potassium channel KCNB1 in pancreatic beta cells (By similarity). From Bos taurus (Bovine).
    685..726     +  CDS            S-Tag (fragment): affinity and epitope tag derived from pancreatic ribonuclease A
    756..773     +  CDS            SET1 (fragment): solubility-enhancement tag derived from T7 phage gene 10B
    781..828     +  terminator     T7 terminator: transcription terminator for bacteriophage T7 RNA polymerase
    865..1320    +  rep_origin     f1 ori (sequence partly withheld): f1 bacteriophage origin of replication; arrow indicates direction of (+) strand synthesis
   1435..2295    -  CDS            AmpR: β-lactamase; bla; confers resistance to ampicillin, carbenicillin, and related antibiotics
   2296..2388    -  promoter       AmpR promoter: bla
   2469..3057    +  rep_origin     ori: high-copy-number ColE1/pMB1/pBR322/pUC origin of replication
   3243..3382    -  misc_feature   bom: basis of mobility region from pBR322
   3484..3675    -  CDS            rop: Rop protein, which maintains plasmids at low copy number; rop
   3692..4072    +  CDS            YPB1_ECOLX: Protein predicted: Swiss-Prot protein existence level 4. From Escherichia coli.
   4134..4198    -  CDS            TcR (fragment): tetracycline efflux protein; tet; confers resistance to tetracycline
   4213..4234    -  protein_bind   CAP binding site: CAP binding activates transcription in the presence of cAMP. E. coli catabolite activator protein
   4247..5329    -  CDS            lacI: lac repressor; lacI; The lac repressor binds to the lac operator to inhibit transcription in E. coli. This inhibition can be relieved by adding lactose or isopropyl-β-D-thiogalactopyranoside (IPTG).
   5330..5407    -  promoter       lacI promoter: lacI
   5415..5694    -  CDS            TcR (fragment): tetracycline efflux protein; tet; confers resistance to tetracycline
   5720..9       +  promoter       T7 promoter (across the origin): promoter for bacteriophage T7 RNA polymerase
>Addgene plasmid #106415 | pDC183 | addgene full sequence | sequence record 204169 | Addgene NGS Result
CACTATAGGGGAATTGTGAGCGGATAACAATTCCCCTCTAGAAATAATTTTGTTTAACTTTAAGAAGGAG
ATATACCATGGCCCGGGAAAATGAGATGGATGAGAACCTGGAGCAGGTGAGCGGCATCATCGGAAACCTC
CGCCATATGGCACTAGACATGGGCAATGAGATTGACACCCAGAATCGCCAGATCGACAGGATCATGGAGA
AGGCTGATTCCAACAAAACCAGAATTGATGAAGCCAACCAACGTGCAACAAAGATGCTGGGCTAAGTCGA
CAAGCTTGCGGCCGCATAATGCTTAAGTCGAACAGAAAGTAATCGTATTGTACACGGCCGCATAATCGAA
ATTAATACGACTCACTATAGGGGAATTGTGAGCGGATAACAATTCCCCATCTTAGTATATTAGTTAAGTA
TAAGAAGGAGATATACATATGCGCAATGAGCTGGAGGAGATGCAGAGGAGGGCTGACCAGCTGGCTGATG
AGTCCCTGGAAAGCACCCGTCGCATGCTGCAGCTGGTTGAAGAGAGTAAAGATGCTGGCATCAGGACTTT
GGTTATGTTGGATGAGCAAGGCGAACAACTCGATCGTGTCGAAGAAGGCATGAACCATATCAACCAAGAC
ATGAAGGAGGCCGAGAAAAATTTAAAAGATTTAGGCAAATAACTCGAGTCTGGTAAAGAAACCGCTGCTG
CGAAATTTGAACGCCAGCACATGGACTCGTCTACTAGCGCAGCTTAATTAACCTAGGCTGCTGCCACCGC
TGAGCAATAACTAGCATAACCCCTTGGGGCCTCTAAACGGGTCTTGAGGGGTTTTTTGCTGAAAGGAGGA
ACTATATCCGGATTGGCGAATGGG
[124 nt withheld, positions 865-988]
C
[91 nt withheld, positions 990-1080]
A
[49 nt withheld, positions 1082-1130]
CCTTTGACGTTGGAGTCCACGTTCTTT
[37 nt withheld, positions 1158-1194]
ACCCTATCTCGGTCTATTCTTTTGATTTATAAGGGATTTTGCCGATTTCGGCCTATTGGTTAAAAAATGA
GCTGATTTAACAAAAATTTAACGCGAATTTTAACAAAATATTAACGTTTACAATTTCTGGCGGCACGATG
GCATGAGATTATCAAAAAGGATCTTCACCTAGATCCTTTTAAATTAAAAATGAAGTTTTAAATCAATCTA
AAGTATATATGAGTAAACTTGGTCTGACAGTTACCAATGCTTAATCAGTGAGGCACCTATCTCAGCGATC
TGTCTATTTCGTTCATCCATAGTTGCCTGACTCCCCGTCGTGTAGATAACTACGATACGGGAGGGCTTAC
CATCTGGCCCCAGTGCTGCAATGATACCGCGAGACCCACGCTCACCGGCTCCAGATTTATCAGCAATAAA
CCAGCCAGCCGGAAGGGCCGAGCGCAGAAGTGGTCCTGCAACTTTATCCGCCTCCATCCAGTCTATTAAT
TGTTGCCGGGAAGCTAGAGTAAGTAGTTCGCCAGTTAATAGTTTGCGCAACGTTGTTGCCATTGCTACAG
GCATCGTGGTGTCACGCTCGTCGTTTGGTATGGCTTCATTCAGCTCCGGTTCCCAACGATCAAGGCGAGT
TACATGATCCCCCATGTTGTGCAAAAAAGCGGTTAGCTCCTTCGGTCCTCCGATCGTTGTCAGAAGTAAG
TTGGCCGCAGTGTTATCACTCATGGTTATGGCAGCACTGCATAATTCTCTTACTGTCATGCCATCCGTAA
GATGCTTTTCTGTGACTGGTGAGTACTCAACCAAGTCATTCTGAGAATAGTGTATGCGGCGACCGAGTTG
CTCTTGCCCGGCGTCAATACGGGATAATACCGCGCCACATAGCAGAACTTTAAAAGTGCTCATCATTGGA
AAACGTTCTTCGGGGCGAAAACTCTCAAGGATCTTACCGCTGTTGAGATCCAGTTCGATGTAACCCACTC
GTGCACCCAACTGATCTTCAGCATCTTTTACTTTCACCAGCGTTTCTGGGTGAGCAAAAACAGGAAGGCA
AAATGCCGCAAAAAAGGGAATAAGGGCGACACGGAAATGTTGAATACTCATACTCTTCCTTTTTCAATCA
TGATTGAAGCATTTATCAGGGTTATTGTCTCATGAGCGGATACATATTTGAATGTATTTAGAAAAATAAA
CAAATAGGTCATGACCAAAATCCCTTAACGTGAGTTTTCGTTCCACTGAGCGTCAGACCCCGTAGAAAAG
ATCAAAGGATCTTCTTGAGATCCTTTTTTTCTGCGCGTAATCTGCTGCTTGCAAACAAAAAAACCACCGC
TACCAGCGGTGGTTTGTTTGCCGGATCAAGAGCTACCAACTCTTTTTCCGAAGGTAACTGGCTTCAGCAG
AGCGCAGATACCAAATACTGTCCTTCTAGTGTAGCCGTAGTTAGGCCACCACTTCAAGAACTCTGTAGCA
CCGCCTACATACCTCGCTCTGCTAATCCTGTTACCAGTGGCTGCTGCCAGTGGCGATAAGTCGTGTCTTA
CCGGGTTGGACTCAAGACGATAGTTACCGGATAAGGCGCAGCGGTCGGGCTGAACGGGGGGTTCGTGCAC
ACAGCCCAGCTTGGAGCGAACGACCTACACCGAACTGAGATACCTACAGCGTGAGCTATGAGAAAGCGCC
ACGCTTCCCGAAGGGAGAAAGGCGGACAGGTATCCGGTAAGCGGCAGGGTCGGAACAGGAGAGCGCACGA
GGGAGCTTCCAGGGGGAAACGCCTGGTATCTTTATAGTCCTGTCGGGTTTCGCCACCTCTGACTTGAGCG
TCGATTTTTGTGATGCTCGTCAGGGGGGCGGAGCCTATGGAAAAACGCCAGCAACGCGGCCTTTTTACGG
TTCCTGGCCTTTTGCTGGCCTTTTGCTCACATGTTCTTTCCTGCGTTATCCCCTGATTCTGTGGATAACC
GTATTACCGCCTTTGAGTGAGCTGATACCGCTCGCCGCAGCCGAACGACCGAGCGCAGCGAGTCAGTGAG
CGAGGAAGCGGAAGAGCGCCTGATGCGGTATTTTCTCCTTACGCATCTGTGCGGTATTTCACACCGCAAT
GGTGCACTCTCAGTACAATCTGCTCTGATGCCGCATAGTTAAGCCAGTATACACTCCGCTATCGCTACGT
GACTGGGTCATGGCTGCGCCCCGACACCCGCCAACACCCGCTGACGCGCCCTGACGGGCTTGTCTGCTCC
CGGCATCCGCTTACAGACAAGCTGTGACCGTCTCCGGGAGCTGCATGTGTCAGAGGTTTTCACCGTCATC
ACCGAAACGCGCGAGGCAGCTGCGGTAAAGCTCATCAGCGTGGTCGTGAAGCGATTCACAGATGTCTGCC
TGTTCATCCGCGTCCAGCTCGTTGAGTTTCTCCAGAAGCGTTAATGTCTGGCTTCTGATAAAGCGGGCCA
TGTTAAGGGCGGTTTTTTCCTGTTTGGTCACTGATGCCTCCGTGTAAGGGGGATTTCTGTTCATGGGGGT
AATGATACCGATGAAACGAGAGAGGATGCTCACGATACGGGTTACTGATGATGAACATGCCCGGTTACTG
GAACGTTGTGAGGGTAAACAACTGGCGGTATGGATGCGGCGGGACCAGAGAAAAATCACTCAGGGTCAAT
GCCAGCGCTTCGTTAATACAGATGTAGGTGTTCCACAGGGTAGCCAGCAGCATCCTGCGATGCAGATCCG
GAACATAATGGTGCAGGGCGCTGACTTCCGCGTTTCCAGACTTTACGAAACACGGAAACCGAAGACCATT
CATGTTGTTGCTCAGGTCGCAGACGTTTTGCAGCAGCAGTCGCTTCACGTTCGCTCGCGTATCGGTGATT
CATTCTGCTAACCAGTAAGGCAACCCCGCCAGCCTAGCCGGGTCCTCAACGACAGGAGCACGATCATGCT
AGTCATGCCCCGCGCCCACCGGAAGGAGCTGACTGGGTTGAAGGCTCTCAAGGGCATCGGTCGAGATCCC
GGTGCCTAATGAGTGAGCTAACTTACATTAATTGCGTTGCGCTCACTGCCCGCTTTCCAGTCGGGAAACC
TGTCGTGCCAGCTGCATTAATGAATCGGCCAACGCGCGGGGAGAGGCGGTTTGCGTATTGGGCGCCAGGG
TGGTTTTTCTTTTCACCAGTGAGACGGGCAACAGCTGATTGCCCTTCACCGCCTGGCCCTGAGAGAGTTG
CAGCAAGCGGTCCACGCTGGTTTGCCCCAGCAGGCGAAAATCCTGTTTGATGGTGGTTAACGGCGGGATA
TAACATGAGCTGTCTTCGGTATCGTCGTATCCCACTACCGAGATGTCCGCACCAACGCGCAGCCCGGACT
CGGTAATGGCGCGCATTGCGCCCAGCGCCATCTGATCGTTGGCAACCAGCATCGCAGTGGGAACGATGCC
CTCATTCAGCATTTGCATGGTTTGTTGAAAACCGGACATGGCACTCCAGTCGCCTTCCCGTTCCGCTATC
GGCTGAATTTGATTGCGAGTGAGATATTTATGCCAGCCAGCCAGACGCAGACGCGCCGAGACAGAACTTA
ATGGGCCCGCTAACAGCGCGATTTGCTGGTGACCCAATGCGACCAGATGCTCCACGCCCAGTCGCGTACC
GTCTTCATGGGAGAAAATAATACTGTTGATGGGTGTCTGGTCAGAGACATCAAGAAATAACGCCGGAACA
TTAGTGCAGGCAGCTTCCACAGCAATGGCATCCTGGTCATCCAGCGGATAGTTAATGATCAGCCCACTGA
CGCGTTGCGCGAGAAGATTGTGCACCGCCGCTTTACAGGCTTCGACGCCGCTTCGTTCTACCATCGACAC
CACCACGCTGGCACCCAGTTGATCGGCGCGAGATTTAATCGCCGCGACAATTTGCGACGGCGCGTGCAGG
GCCAGACTGGAGGTGGCAACGCCAATCAGCAACGACTGTTTGCCCGCCAGTTGTTGTGCCACGCGGTTGG
GAATGTAATTCAGCTCCGCCATCGCCGCTTCCACTTTTTCCCGCGTTTTCGCAGAAACGTGGCTGGCCTG
GTTCACCACGCGGGAAACGGTCTGATAAGAGACACCGGCATACTCTGCGACATCGTATAACGTTACTGGT
TTCACATTCACCACCCTGAATTGACTCTCTTCCGGGCGCTATCATGCCATACCGCGAAAGGTTTTGCGCC
ATTCGATGGTGTCCGGGATCTCGACGCTCTCCCTTATGCGACTCCTGCATTAGGAAGCAGCCCAGTAGTA
GGTTGAGGCCGTTGAGCACCGCCGCCGCAAGGAATGGTGCATGCAAGGAGATGGCGCCCAACAGTCCCCC
GGCCACGGGGCCTGCCACCATACCCACGCCGAAACAAGCGCTCATGAGCCCGAAGTGGCGAGCCCGATCT
TCCCCATCGGTGATGTCGGCGATATAGGCGCCAGCAACCGCACCTGTGGCGCCGGTGATGCCGGCCACGA
TGCGTCCGGCGTAGAGGATCGAGATCGATCTCGATCCCGCGAAATTAATACGACT
