>Addgene plasmid #106415 | pDC183 | depositor partial sequence | sequence record 201514 | SNAP25 fragment (141-204)
ATGGCCCGGGAAAATGAGATGGATGAGAACCTGGAGCAGGTGAGCGGCATCATCGGAAACCTCCGCCATA
TGGCACTAGACATGGGCAATGAGATTGACACCCAGAATCGCCAGATCGACAGGATCATGGAGAAGGCTGA
TTCCAACAAAACCAGAATTGATGAAGCCAACCAACGTGCAACAAAGATGCTGGGCTAA
