>Addgene plasmid #106415 | pDC183 | depositor partial sequence | sequence record 201515 | SNAP25 fragment (7-83)
TGCGCAATGAGCTGGAGGAGATGCAGAGGAGGGCTGACCAGCTGGCTGATGAGTCCCTGGAAAGCACCCG
TCGCATGCTGCAGCTGGTTGAAGAGAGTAAAGATGCTGGCATCAGGACTTTGGTTATGTTGGATGAGCAA
GGCGAACAACTCGATCGTGTCGAAGAAGGCATGAACCATATCAACCAAGACATGAAGGAGGCCGAGAAAA
ATTTAAAAGATTTAGGCAAATAA
